>Addgene plasmid #49693 | pVRa34_1384 | depositor full sequence | sequence record 74483 | pVRa34_1384 sequence 6062 bps
ATGAATACCCGTACCCGTCCGACCACCACACCGGTTCCGCCTGTTGAAGAAACCCGTTATGAAGAAGAAC
TGGCACACGGTCTGGTTAAAGCAGATGAAGATGCATTTGCAGCCATTTATCGTCGTTGGGGTAGCCTGGT
TCATACCCTGGCAACCCGTAGCCTGGGTGATGCACATGAAGCAGAAGATGTTACCCAGCAGGTTTTTGTT
GGTGCATGGCGTGGTCGTCATGGTTTTCGTCCGGAACGTGGCACCCTGGGAGCGTGGCTGGTTGGTATTA
CCCGTCGTAAAGTTGTTGATGCACTGGCAGCACGCACCCGTCGTCTGAGCCTGGTTGAAAGCGCAGGTCA
GGATATTACACCGGCACGTCTGGTTCAGCCTGCACTGGATGAAGTTCTGGATCGTGTTCTGCTGGTTGAA
GCACTGAGCCGTCTGCCGCAGGCACAGCGTGATGTTCTGTGTATGGCATTTTATGAAGATCTGACCCAGG
CACAGATTGCAGAACGTACCGGTGTTCCGCTGGGCACCGTTAAAAGCCATGCACGTCGTGGTCTGCATCG
TCTGCGTACCGCAGTTGGTCCGGGTGCAGCACATGATACCTGTGTTTAAGGATCCAAGCTTGCGGCCGCA
CTCGAGCACCACCACCACCACCACTGAGATCCGGCTGCTAACAAAGCCCGAAAGGAAGCTGAGTTGGCTG
CTGCCACCGCTGAGCAATAACTAGCATAACCCCTTGGGGCCTCTAAACGGGTCTTGAGGGGTTTTTTGCT
GAAAGGAGGAACTATATCCGGATTGGCGAATGGG
[124 nt withheld, positions 805-928]
C
[91 nt withheld, positions 930-1020]
A
[49 nt withheld, positions 1022-1070]
CCTTTGACGTTGGAGTCCACGTTCTTT
[37 nt withheld, positions 1098-1134]
ACCCTATCTCGGTCTATTCTTTTGATTTATAAGGGATTTTGCCGATTTCGGCCTATTGGTTAAAAAATGA
GCTGATTTAACAAAAATTTAACGCGAATTTTAACAAAATATTAACGTTTACAATTTCAGGTGGCACTTTT
CGGGGAAATGTGCGCGGAACCCCTATTTGTTTATTTTTCTAAATACATTCAAATATGTATCCGCTCATGA
GACAATAACCCTGATAAATGCTTCAATAATATTGAAAAAGGAAGAGTATGAGTATTCAACATTTCCGTGT
CGCCCTTATTCCCTTTTTTGCGGCATTTTGCCTTCCTGTTTTTGCTCACCCAGAAACGCTGGTGAAAGTA
AAAGATGCTGAAGATCAGTTGGGTGCACGAGTGGGTTACATCGAACTGGATCTCAACAGCGGTAAGATCC
TTGAGAGTTTTCGCCCCGAAGAACGTTTTCCAATGATGAGCACTTTTAAAGTTCTGCTATGTGGCGCGGT
ATTATCCCGTATTGACGCCGGGCAAGAGCAACTCGGTCGCCGCATACACTATTCTCAGAATGACTTGGTT
GAGTACTCACCAGTCACAGAAAAGCATCTTACGGATGGCATGACAGTAAGAGAATTATGCAGTGCTGCCA
TAACCATGAGTGATAACACTGCGGCCAACTTACTTCTGACAACGATCGGAGGACCGAAGGAGCTAACCGC
TTTTTTGCACAACATGGGGGATCATGTAACTCGCCTTGATCGTTGGGAACCGGAGCTGAATGAAGCCATA
CCAAACGACGAGCGTGACACCACGATGCCTGCAGCAATGGCAACAACGTTGCGCAAACTATTAACTGGCG
AACTACTTACTCTAGCTTCCCGGCAACAATTAATAGACTGGATGGAGGCGGATAAAGTTGCAGGACCACT
TCTGCGCTCGGCCCTTCCGGCTGGCTGGTTTATTGCTGATAAATCTGGAGCCGGTGAGCGTGGGTCTCGC
GGTATCATTGCAGCACTGGGGCCAGATGGTAAGCCCTCCCGTATCGTAGTTATCTACACGACGGGGAGTC
AGGCAACTATGGATGAACGAAATAGACAGATCGCTGAGATAGGTGCCTCACTGATTAAGCATTGGTAACT
GTCAGACCAAGTTTACTCATATATACTTTAGATTGATTTAAAACTTCATTTTTAATTTAAAAGGATCTAG
GTGAAGATCCTTTTTGATAATCTCATGACCAAAATCCCTTAACGTGAGTTTTCGTTCCACTGAGCGTCAG
ACCCCGTAGAAAAGATCAAAGGATCTTCTTGAGATCCTTTTTTTCTGCGCGTAATCTGCTGCTTGCAAAC
AAAAAAACCACCGCTACCAGCGGTGGTTTGTTTGCCGGATCAAGAGCTACCAACTCTTTTTCCGAAGGTA
ACTGGCTTCAGCAGAGCGCAGATACCAAATACTGTCCTTCTAGTGTAGCCGTAGTTAGGCCACCACTTCA
AGAACTCTGTAGCACCGCCTACATACCTCGCTCTGCTAATCCTGTTACCAGTGGCTGCTGCCAGTGGCGA
TAAGTCGTGTCTTACCGGGTTGGACTCAAGACGATAGTTACCGGATAAGGCGCAGCGGTCGGGCTGAACG
GGGGGTTCGTGCACACAGCCCAGCTTGGAGCGAACGACCTACACCGAACTGAGATACCTACAGCGTGAGC
TATGAGAAAGCGCCACGCTTCCCGAAGGGAGAAAGGCGGACAGGTATCCGGTAAGCGGCAGGGTCGGAAC
AGGAGAGCGCACGAGGGAGCTTCCAGGGGGAAACGCCTGGTATCTTTATAGTCCTGTCGGGTTTCGCCAC
CTCTGACTTGAGCGTCGATTTTTGTGATGCTCGTCAGGGGGGCGGAGCCTATGGAAAAACGCCAGCAACG
CGGCCTTTTTACGGTTCCTGGCCTTTTGCTGGCCTTTTGCTCACATGTTCTTTCCTGCGTTATCCCCTGA
TTCTGTGGATAACCGTATTACCGCCTTTGAGTGAGCTGATACCGCTCGCCGCAGCCGAACGACCGAGCGC
AGCGAGTCAGTGAGCGAGGAAGCGGAAGAGCGCCTGATGCGGTATTTTCTCCTTACGCATCTGTGCGGTA
TTTCACACCGCATATATGGTGCACTCTCAGTACAATCTGCTCTGATGCCGCATAGTTAAGCCAGTATACA
CTCCGCTATCGCTACGTGACTGGGTCATGGCTGCGCCCCGACACCCGCCAACACCCGCTGACGCGCCCTG
ACGGGCTTGTCTGCTCCCGGCATCCGCTTACAGACAAGCTGTGACCGTCTCCGGGAGCTGCATGTGTCAG
AGGTTTTCACCGTCATCACCGAAACGCGCGAGGCAGCTGCGGTAAAGCTCATCAGCGTGGTCGTGAAGCG
ATTCACAGATGTCTGCCTGTTCATCCGCGTCCAGCTCGTTGAGTTTCTCCAGAAGCGTTAATGTCTGGCT
TCTGATAAAGCGGGCCATGTTAAGGGCGGTTTTTTCCTGTTTGGTCACTGATGCCTCCGTGTAAGGGGGA
TTTCTGTTCATGGGGGTAATGATACCGATGAAACGAGAGAGGATGCTCACGATACGGGTTACTGATGATG
AACATGCCCGGTTACTGGAACGTTGTGAGGGTAAACAACTGGCGGTATGGATGCGGCGGGACCAGAGAAA
AATCACTCAGGGTCAATGCCAGCGCTTCGTTAATACAGATGTAGGTGTTCCACAGGGTAGCCAGCAGCAT
CCTGCGATGCAGATCCGGAACATAATGGTGCAGGGCGCTGACTTCCGCGTTTCCAGACTTTACGAAACAC
GGAAACCGAAGACCATTCATGTTGTTGCTCAGGTCGCAGACGTTTTGCAGCAGCAGTCGCTTCACGTTCG
CTCGCGTATCGGTGATTCATTCTGCTAACCAGTAAGGCAACCCCGCCAGCCTAGCCGGGTCCTCAACGAC
AGGAGCACGATCATGCGCACCCGTGGGGCCGCCATGCCGGCGATAATGGCCTGCTTCTCGCCGAAACGTT
TGGTGGCGGGACCAGTGACGAAGGCTTGAGCGAGGGCGTGCAAGATTCCGAATACCGCAAGCGACAGGCC
GATCATCGTCGCGCTCCAGCGAAAGCGGTCCTCGCCGAAAATGACCCAGAGCGCTGCCGGCACCTGTCCT
ACGAGTTGCATGATAAAGAAGACAGTCATAAGTGCGGCGACGATAGTCATGCCCCGCGCCCACCGGAAGG
AGCTGACTGGGTTGAAGGCTCTCAAGGGCATCGGTCGAGATCCCGGTGCCTAATGAGTGAGCTAACTTAC
ATTAATTGCGTTGCGCTCACTGCCCGCTTTCCAGTCGGGAAACCTGTCGTGCCAGCTGCATTAATGAATC
GGCCAACGCGCGGGGAGAGGCGGTTTGCGTATTGGGCGCCAGGGTGGTTTTTCTTTTCACCAGTGAGACG
GGCAACAGCTGATTGCCCTTCACCGCCTGGCCCTGAGAGAGTTGCAGCAAGCGGTCCACGCTGGTTTGCC
CCAGCAGGCGAAAATCCTGTTTGATGGTGGTTAACGGCGGGATATAACATGAGCTGTCTTCGGTATCGTC
GTATCCCACTACCGAGATATCCGCACCAACGCGCAGCCCGGACTCGGTAATGGCGCGCATTGCGCCCAGC
GCCATCTGATCGTTGGCAACCAGCATCGCAGTGGGAACGATGCCCTCATTCAGCATTTGCATGGTTTGTT
GAAAACCGGACATGGCACTCCAGTCGCCTTCCCGTTCCGCTATCGGCTGAATTTGATTGCGAGTGAGATA
TTTATGCCAGCCAGCCAGACGCAGACGCGCCGAGACAGAACTTAATGGGCCCGCTAACAGCGCGATTTGC
TGGTGACCCAATGCGACCAGATGCTCCACGCCCAGTCGCGTACCGTCTTCATGGGAGAAAATAATACTGT
TGATGGGTGTCTGGTCAGAGACATCAAGAAATAACGCCGGAACATTAGTGCAGGCAGCTTCCACAGCAAT
GGCATCCTGGTCATCCAGCGGATAGTTAATGATCAGCCCACTGACGCGTTGCGCGAGAAGATTGTGCACC
GCCGCTTTACAGGCTTCGACGCCGCTTCGTTCTACCATCGACACCACCACGCTGGCACCCAGTTGATCGG
CGCGAGATTTAATCGCCGCGACAATTTGCGACGGCGCGTGCAGGGCCAGACTGGAGGTGGCAACGCCAAT
CAGCAACGACTGTTTGCCCGCCAGTTGTTGTGCCACGCGGTTGGGAATGTAATTCAGCTCCGCCATCGCC
GCTTCCACTTTTTCCCGCGTTTTCGCAGAAACGTGGCTGGCCTGGTTCACCACGCGGGAAACGGTCTGAT
AAGAGACACCGGCATACTCTGCGACATCGTATAACGTTACTGGTTTCACATTCACCACCCTGAATTGACT
CTCTTCCGGGCGCTATCATGCCATACCGCGAAAGGTTTTGCGCCATTCGATGGTGTCCGGGATCTCGACG
CTCTCCCTTATGCGACTCCTGCATTAGGAAGCAGCCCAGTAGTAGGTTGAGGCCGTTGAGCACCGCCGCC
GCAAGGAATGGTGCATGCAAGGAGATGGCGCCCAACAGTCCCCCGGCCACGGGGCCTGCCACCATACCCA
CGCCGAAACAAGCGCTCATGAGCCCGAAGTGGCGAGCCCGATCTTCCCCATCGGTGATGTCGGCGATATA
GGCGCCAGCAACCGCACCTGTGGCGCCGGTGATGCCGGCCACGATGCGTCCGGCGTAGAGGATCGAGATC
TCGATCCCGCGAAATTAATACGACTCACTATAGGGGAATTGTGAGCGGATAACAATTCCCCTCTAGAAAT
AATTTTGTTTAACTTTAAGAAGGAGATATACCATGGGCAGCAGCCATCATCATCATCATCACAGCAGCGG
CCTGGAAGTTCTGTTCCAGGGGCCCCAT
Features (pLannotate 1.2.2; 19 found; start..end, strand, type, name):
    637..654     +  CDS            9xHis (fragment): 9xHis affinity tag
    664..713     +  CDS            SET1 (fragment): solubility-enhancement tag derived from T7 phage gene 10B
    721..768     +  terminator     T7 terminator: transcription terminator for bacteriophage T7 RNA polymerase
    805..1260    +  rep_origin     f1 ori (sequence partly withheld): f1 bacteriophage origin of replication; arrow indicates direction of (+) strand synthesis
   1287..1391    +  promoter       AmpR promoter: bla
   1392..2252    +  CDS            AmpR: β-lactamase; bla; confers resistance to ampicillin, carbenicillin, and related antibiotics
   2423..3011    +  rep_origin     ori: high-copy-number ColE1/pMB1/pBR322/pUC origin of replication
   3197..3339    -  misc_feature   bom: basis of mobility region from pBR322
   3441..3632    -  CDS            rop: Rop protein, which maintains plasmids at low copy number; rop
   3649..4029    +  CDS            YPB1_ECOLX: Protein predicted: Swiss-Prot protein existence level 4. From Escherichia coli.
   4101..4392    -  CDS            TcR (fragment): tetracycline efflux protein; tet; confers resistance to tetracycline
   4407..4428    -  protein_bind   CAP binding site: CAP binding activates transcription in the presence of cAMP. E. coli catabolite activator protein
   4441..5523    -  CDS            lacI: lac repressor; lacI; The lac repressor binds to the lac operator to inhibit transcription in E. coli. This inhibition can be relieved by adding lactose or isopropyl-β-D-thiogalactopyranoside (IPTG).
   5524..5601    -  promoter       lacI promoter: lacI
   5609..5888    -  CDS            TcR (fragment): tetracycline efflux protein; tet; confers resistance to tetracycline
   5910..5928    +  promoter       T7 promoter: promoter for bacteriophage T7 RNA polymerase
   5929..5953    +  protein_bind   lac operator: The lac repressor binds to the lac operator to inhibit transcription in E. coli. This inhibition can be relieved by adding lactose or isopropyl-β-D-thiogalactopyranoside (IPTG). lac repressor encoded by lacI
   5968..5990    +  RBS            RBS: efficient ribosome binding site from bacteriophage T7 gene 10 (Olins and Rangwala, 1989)
   6009..6025    +  CDS            capTEV™ (fragment): composite tag for in vivo biotinylation, TEV protease cleavage, and 6xHis tagging
