[The description below was written by a language model from this plasmid's Addgene catalogue record and pLannotate feature annotations shown in this document.]
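Description:
pVRa34_1384 is a bacterial expression plasmid built on the pVRa backbone for use in E. coli synthetic biology. It carries ECF34_1384, an extracytoplasmic-function (ECF) sigma factor gene from Streptomyces coelicolor A3(2) that has been codon optimized for E. coli and cloned between NdeI and HindIII sites, both of which remain intact. The layout resembles a pET-type vector. A T7 promoter is followed directly by a lac operator and the strong phage T7 gene 10 ribosome binding site, and a T7 terminator lies downstream. A plasmid-borne lacI gene with its own promoter supplies repressor, so transcription requires T7 RNA polymerase and is induced by IPTG. The backbone adds an N-terminal His6 tag followed by a PreScission protease site, allowing affinity purification and tag removal. The short "capTEV" fragment annotated just after the RBS probably corresponds to this His tag.

Propagation relies on a ColE1/pMB1-family origin together with rop and the pBR322 bom region, which fits the catalogue's low-copy designation, and selection is by ampicillin through the bla gene. An f1 origin is also present, along with non-functional tetracycline-resistance fragments flanking the lacI region that are remnants of the pBR322 lineage. The sigma factor coding sequence itself is not annotated in the feature table. It presumably spans the plasmid's numbering origin, occupying the unannotated stretch before the downstream His and T7-derived tag fragments, and the record does not show whether those fragments are translated. The plasmid belongs to a collection used to map crosstalk among sigma factors, anti-sigma factors and their promoters in order to design orthogonal genetic switches.
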