Addgene plasmid #49693: pVRa34_1384
Depositing lab: Christopher Voigt. Depositing organization: University of California, San Francisco (UCSF). Publication: Design of orthogonal genetic switches based on a crosstalk map of sigmas, anti-sigmas, and promoters. Rhodius VA, Segall-Shapiro TH, Sharon BD, Ghodasara A, Orlova E, Tabakh H, Burkhardt DH, Clancy K, Peterson TC, Gross CA, Voigt CA. Mol Syst Biol. 2013 Oct 29;9:702. doi: 10.1038/msb.2013.58. PubMed 24169405.
Backbone
  Vector backbone: pVRa
  Vector type: Bacterial Expression, Synthetic Biology
Growth in bacteria
  Bacterial resistance: Ampicillin, 100 μg/mL
  Growth temperature: 37°C
  Growth strain: DH10B
  Copy number: Low Copy
Gene/Insert
  Gene/Insert name: ECF34_1384
  Species: Streptomyces coelicolor A3(2)
  Mutation: Codon optimized for E.coli
  Promoter: pT7-lacO
  Tag / fusion protein: His6-PreScission (N terminal on backbone)
  Cloning method: Restriction Enzyme; 5′ cloning site NdeI (not destroyed); 3′ cloning site HindIII (not destroyed)
  Sequencing primers: 5′ CGATATAGGCGCCAGCAAC; 3′ CAGCAGCCAACTCAGCTTC
Terms and licenses: Academic/Nonprofit Terms; Industry Terms: Not Available to Industry
How to cite: pVRa34_1384 was a gift from Christopher Voigt (Addgene plasmid # 49693 ; http://n2t.net/addgene:49693 ; RRID:Addgene_49693)
