>Addgene plasmid #49693 | pVRa34_1384 | depositor partial sequence | sequence record 74064 | ECF gene
ATGAATACCCGTACCCGTCCGACCACCACACCGGTTCCGCCTGTTGAAGAAACCCGTTATGAAGAAGAAC
TGGCACACGGTCTGGTTAAAGCAGATGAAGATGCATTTGCAGCCATTTATCGTCGTTGGGGTAGCCTGGT
TCATACCCTGGCAACCCGTAGCCTGGGTGATGCACATGAAGCAGAAGATGTTACCCAGCAGGTTTTTGTT
GGTGCATGGCGTGGTCGTCATGGTTTTCGTCCGGAACGTGGCACCCTGGGAGCGTGGCTGGTTGGTATTA
CCCGTCGTAAAGTTGTTGATGCACTGGCAGCACGCACCCGTCGTCTGAGCCTGGTTGAAAGCGCAGGTCA
GGATATTACACCGGCACGTCTGGTTCAGCCTGCACTGGATGAAGTTCTGGATCGTGTTCTGCTGGTTGAA
GCACTGAGCCGTCTGCCGCAGGCACAGCGTGATGTTCTGTGTATGGCATTTTATGAAGATCTGACCCAGG
CACAGATTGCAGAACGTACCGGTGTTCCGCTGGGCACCGTTAAAAGCCATGCACGTCGTGGTCTGCATCG
TCTGCGTACCGCAGTTGGTCCGGGTGCAGCACATGATACCTGTGTTTAA
