>Addgene plasmid #49693 | pVRa34_1384 | depositor partial sequence | sequence record 74065 | pVRa backbone
GGATCCAAGCTTGCGGCCGCACTCGAGCACCACCACCACCACCACTGAGATCCGGCTGCTAACAAAGCCC
GAAAGGAAGCTGAGTTGGCTGCTGCCACCGCTGAGCAATAACTAGCATAACCCCTTGGGGCCTCTAAACG
GGTCTTGAGGGGTTTTTTGCTGAAAGGAGGAACTATATCCGGATTGGCGAATGGG
[124 nt withheld, positions 196-319]
C
[91 nt withheld, positions 321-411]
A
[49 nt withheld, positions 413-461]
CCTTTGACGTTGGAGTCCACGTTCTTT
[37 nt withheld, positions 489-525]
ACCCTATCTCGGTCTATTCTTTTGATTTATAAGGGATTTTGCCGATTTCGGCCTATTGGTTAAAAAATGA
GCTGATTTAACAAAAATTTAACGCGAATTTTAACAAAATATTAACGTTTACAATTTCAGGTGGCACTTTT
CGGGGAAATGTGCGCGGAACCCCTATTTGTTTATTTTTCTAAATACATTCAAATATGTATCCGCTCATGA
GACAATAACCCTGATAAATGCTTCAATAATATTGAAAAAGGAAGAGTATGAGTATTCAACATTTCCGTGT
CGCCCTTATTCCCTTTTTTGCGGCATTTTGCCTTCCTGTTTTTGCTCACCCAGAAACGCTGGTGAAAGTA
AAAGATGCTGAAGATCAGTTGGGTGCACGAGTGGGTTACATCGAACTGGATCTCAACAGCGGTAAGATCC
TTGAGAGTTTTCGCCCCGAAGAACGTTTTCCAATGATGAGCACTTTTAAAGTTCTGCTATGTGGCGCGGT
ATTATCCCGTATTGACGCCGGGCAAGAGCAACTCGGTCGCCGCATACACTATTCTCAGAATGACTTGGTT
GAGTACTCACCAGTCACAGAAAAGCATCTTACGGATGGCATGACAGTAAGAGAATTATGCAGTGCTGCCA
TAACCATGAGTGATAACACTGCGGCCAACTTACTTCTGACAACGATCGGAGGACCGAAGGAGCTAACCGC
TTTTTTGCACAACATGGGGGATCATGTAACTCGCCTTGATCGTTGGGAACCGGAGCTGAATGAAGCCATA
CCAAACGACGAGCGTGACACCACGATGCCTGCAGCAATGGCAACAACGTTGCGCAAACTATTAACTGGCG
AACTACTTACTCTAGCTTCCCGGCAACAATTAATAGACTGGATGGAGGCGGATAAAGTTGCAGGACCACT
TCTGCGCTCGGCCCTTCCGGCTGGCTGGTTTATTGCTGATAAATCTGGAGCCGGTGAGCGTGGGTCTCGC
GGTATCATTGCAGCACTGGGGCCAGATGGTAAGCCCTCCCGTATCGTAGTTATCTACACGACGGGGAGTC
AGGCAACTATGGATGAACGAAATAGACAGATCGCTGAGATAGGTGCCTCACTGATTAAGCATTGGTAACT
GTCAGACCAAGTTTACTCATATATACTTTAGATTGATTTAAAACTTCATTTTTAATTTAAAAGGATCTAG
GTGAAGATCCTTTTTGATAATCTCATGACCAAAATCCCTTAACGTGAGTTTTCGTTCCACTGAGCGTCAG
ACCCCGTAGAAAAGATCAAAGGATCTTCTTGAGATCCTTTTTTTCTGCGCGTAATCTGCTGCTTGCAAAC
AAAAAAACCACCGCTACCAGCGGTGGTTTGTTTGCCGGATCAAGAGCTACCAACTCTTTTTCCGAAGGTA
ACTGGCTTCAGCAGAGCGCAGATACCAAATACTGTCCTTCTAGTGTAGCCGTAGTTAGGCCACCACTTCA
AGAACTCTGTAGCACCGCCTACATACCTCGCTCTGCTAATCCTGTTACCAGTGGCTGCTGCCAGTGGCGA
TAAGTCGTGTCTTACCGGGTTGGACTCAAGACGATAGTTACCGGATAAGGCGCAGCGGTCGGGCTGAACG
GGGGGTTCGTGCACACAGCCCAGCTTGGAGCGAACGACCTACACCGAACTGAGATACCTACAGCGTGAGC
TATGAGAAAGCGCCACGCTTCCCGAAGGGAGAAAGGCGGACAGGTATCCGGTAAGCGGCAGGGTCGGAAC
AGGAGAGCGCACGAGGGAGCTTCCAGGGGGAAACGCCTGGTATCTTTATAGTCCTGTCGGGTTTCGCCAC
CTCTGACTTGAGCGTCGATTTTTGTGATGCTCGTCAGGGGGGCGGAGCCTATGGAAAAACGCCAGCAACG
CGGCCTTTTTACGGTTCCTGGCCTTTTGCTGGCCTTTTGCTCACATGTTCTTTCCTGCGTTATCCCCTGA
TTCTGTGGATAACCGTATTACCGCCTTTGAGTGAGCTGATACCGCTCGCCGCAGCCGAACGACCGAGCGC
AGCGAGTCAGTGAGCGAGGAAGCGGAAGAGCGCCTGATGCGGTATTTTCTCCTTACGCATCTGTGCGGTA
TTTCACACCGCATATATGGTGCACTCTCAGTACAATCTGCTCTGATGCCGCATAGTTAAGCCAGTATACA
CTCCGCTATCGCTACGTGACTGGGTCATGGCTGCGCCCCGACACCCGCCAACACCCGCTGACGCGCCCTG
ACGGGCTTGTCTGCTCCCGGCATCCGCTTACAGACAAGCTGTGACCGTCTCCGGGAGCTGCATGTGTCAG
AGGTTTTCACCGTCATCACCGAAACGCGCGAGGCAGCTGCGGTAAAGCTCATCAGCGTGGTCGTGAAGCG
ATTCACAGATGTCTGCCTGTTCATCCGCGTCCAGCTCGTTGAGTTTCTCCAGAAGCGTTAATGTCTGGCT
TCTGATAAAGCGGGCCATGTTAAGGGCGGTTTTTTCCTGTTTGGTCACTGATGCCTCCGTGTAAGGGGGA
TTTCTGTTCATGGGGGTAATGATACCGATGAAACGAGAGAGGATGCTCACGATACGGGTTACTGATGATG
AACATGCCCGGTTACTGGAACGTTGTGAGGGTAAACAACTGGCGGTATGGATGCGGCGGGACCAGAGAAA
AATCACTCAGGGTCAATGCCAGCGCTTCGTTAATACAGATGTAGGTGTTCCACAGGGTAGCCAGCAGCAT
CCTGCGATGCAGATCCGGAACATAATGGTGCAGGGCGCTGACTTCCGCGTTTCCAGACTTTACGAAACAC
GGAAACCGAAGACCATTCATGTTGTTGCTCAGGTCGCAGACGTTTTGCAGCAGCAGTCGCTTCACGTTCG
CTCGCGTATCGGTGATTCATTCTGCTAACCAGTAAGGCAACCCCGCCAGCCTAGCCGGGTCCTCAACGAC
AGGAGCACGATCATGCGCACCCGTGGGGCCGCCATGCCGGCGATAATGGCCTGCTTCTCGCCGAAACGTT
TGGTGGCGGGACCAGTGACGAAGGCTTGAGCGAGGGCGTGCAAGATTCCGAATACCGCAAGCGACAGGCC
GATCATCGTCGCGCTCCAGCGAAAGCGGTCCTCGCCGAAAATGACCCAGAGCGCTGCCGGCACCTGTCCT
ACGAGTTGCATGATAAAGAAGACAGTCATAAGTGCGGCGACGATAGTCATGCCCCGCGCCCACCGGAAGG
AGCTGACTGGGTTGAAGGCTCTCAAGGGCATCGGTCGAGATCCCGGTGCCTAATGAGTGAGCTAACTTAC
ATTAATTGCGTTGCGCTCACTGCCCGCTTTCCAGTCGGGAAACCTGTCGTGCCAGCTGCATTAATGAATC
GGCCAACGCGCGGGGAGAGGCGGTTTGCGTATTGGGCGCCAGGGTGGTTTTTCTTTTCACCAGTGAGACG
GGCAACAGCTGATTGCCCTTCACCGCCTGGCCCTGAGAGAGTTGCAGCAAGCGGTCCACGCTGGTTTGCC
CCAGCAGGCGAAAATCCTGTTTGATGGTGGTTAACGGCGGGATATAACATGAGCTGTCTTCGGTATCGTC
GTATCCCACTACCGAGATATCCGCACCAACGCGCAGCCCGGACTCGGTAATGGCGCGCATTGCGCCCAGC
GCCATCTGATCGTTGGCAACCAGCATCGCAGTGGGAACGATGCCCTCATTCAGCATTTGCATGGTTTGTT
GAAAACCGGACATGGCACTCCAGTCGCCTTCCCGTTCCGCTATCGGCTGAATTTGATTGCGAGTGAGATA
TTTATGCCAGCCAGCCAGACGCAGACGCGCCGAGACAGAACTTAATGGGCCCGCTAACAGCGCGATTTGC
TGGTGACCCAATGCGACCAGATGCTCCACGCCCAGTCGCGTACCGTCTTCATGGGAGAAAATAATACTGT
TGATGGGTGTCTGGTCAGAGACATCAAGAAATAACGCCGGAACATTAGTGCAGGCAGCTTCCACAGCAAT
GGCATCCTGGTCATCCAGCGGATAGTTAATGATCAGCCCACTGACGCGTTGCGCGAGAAGATTGTGCACC
GCCGCTTTACAGGCTTCGACGCCGCTTCGTTCTACCATCGACACCACCACGCTGGCACCCAGTTGATCGG
CGCGAGATTTAATCGCCGCGACAATTTGCGACGGCGCGTGCAGGGCCAGACTGGAGGTGGCAACGCCAAT
CAGCAACGACTGTTTGCCCGCCAGTTGTTGTGCCACGCGGTTGGGAATGTAATTCAGCTCCGCCATCGCC
GCTTCCACTTTTTCCCGCGTTTTCGCAGAAACGTGGCTGGCCTGGTTCACCACGCGGGAAACGGTCTGAT
AAGAGACACCGGCATACTCTGCGACATCGTATAACGTTACTGGTTTCACATTCACCACCCTGAATTGACT
CTCTTCCGGGCGCTATCATGCCATACCGCGAAAGGTTTTGCGCCATTCGATGGTGTCCGGGATCTCGACG
CTCTCCCTTATGCGACTCCTGCATTAGGAAGCAGCCCAGTAGTAGGTTGAGGCCGTTGAGCACCGCCGCC
GCAAGGAATGGTGCATGCAAGGAGATGGCGCCCAACAGTCCCCCGGCCACGGGGCCTGCCACCATACCCA
CGCCGAAACAAGCGCTCATGAGCCCGAAGTGGCGAGCCCGATCTTCCCCATCGGTGATGTCGGCGATATA
GGCGCCAGCAACCGCACCTGTGGCGCCGGTGATGCCGGCCACGATGCGTCCGGCGTAGAGGATCGAGATC
TCGATCCCGCGAAATTAATACGACTCACTATAGGGGAATTGTGAGCGGATAACAATTCCCCTCTAGAAAT
AATTTTGTTTAACTTTAAGAAGGAGATATACCATGGGCAGCAGCCATCATCATCATCATCACAGCAGCGG
CCTGGAAGTTCTGTTCCAGGGGCCCCAT
