>Addgene plasmid #49693 | pVRa34_1384 | addgene partial sequence | sequence record 77276 | pBRrevBam 5'-GGTGATGTCGGCGATATAGG-3'
CGGTGATGCCGGCCACGATGCGTCCGGCGTAGAGGATCGAGATCTCGATCCCGCGAAATTAATACGACTC
ACTATAGGGGAATTGTGAGCGGATAACAATTCCCCTCTAGAAATAATTTTGTTTAACTTTAAGAAGGAGA
TATACCATGGGCAGCAGCCATCATCATCATCATCACAGCAGCGGCCTGGAAGTTCTGTTCCAGGGGCCCC
ATATGAATACCCGTACCCGTCCGACCACCACACCGGTTCCGCCTGTTGAAGAAACCCGTTATGAAGAAGA
ACTGGCACACGGTCTGGTTAAAGCAGATGAAGATGCATTTGCAGCCATTTATCGTCGTTGGGGTAGCCTG
GTTCATACCCTGGCAACCCGTAGCCTGGGTGATGCACATGAAGCAGAAGATGTTACCCAGCAGGTTTTTG
TTGGTGCATGGCGTGGTCGTCATGGTTTTCGTCCGGAACGTGGCACCCTGGGAGCGTGGCTGGTTGGTAT
TACCCGTCGTAAAGTTGTTGATGCACTGGCAGCACGCACCCGTCGTCTGAGCCTGGTTGAAAGCGCAGGT
CAGGATATTACACCGGCACGTCTGGTTCAGCCTGCACTGGATGAAGTTCTGGATCGTGTTCTGCTGGTTG
AAGCACTGAGCCGTCTGCCGCAGGCACAGCGTGATGTTCTGTGTATGGCATTTTATGAAGATCTGACCCA
GGCACAGATTGCAGAACGTACCGGTGTTCCGCTGGGCACCGTTAAAAGCCATGCACGTCGTGGTCTGCAT
CGTCTGCGTACCGCAGTTGGTCCGGGTGCAGCACATGATACCTGTGTTTAAGGATCCAAGCTTGCGGCCG
CACTCGAGCACCACCACCACCACCACTGAGATCCGGCTGCTAACAAAGCCCGAAAGGAAGCTGAGTTGGC
TGCTGCC
